>Addgene plasmid #37333 | pMB38-HF380deltaMTBD | depositor partial sequence | sequence record 46950 | The motor domain sequence inserted between BglII and MluI of pMB38
AGATCTAAAAATGACGCGTCATCATCATCATCATCATGGTGGTGGTGATTATAAAGATGATGATGATAAA
GGTGGTGGTAAGGTACCAGTCGAAGAGGAGATTCAAGATTTGAAAGCAGTTTGGGTCGAACTTTCAAATA
CATGGCAAGAAATCGATAGTCTTAAAGAGACTGCTTGGTCTGCTATCATTCCAAGAAAAGTTAGAAAATC
ATTGGAAGATACTTTACAAAAATTGAAAAATTTACCAAATCGTATTCGTCAATACTCTGCCTTTGATCAT
GCTCAAAACTTAATTAAAATCTATCTCAAAGGTAATGCAATCATCACCGATCTTCACTCTGAAGCCATCA
AAGATCGTCATTGGAAAATTTTAAAGAAACGTTTAAATACCAATTGGATCATTACAGAGTTAACATTGGG
TTCCATTTGGGATTCAGATTTAGCAAGAAATGAAAATATCTATCGTGAGGTTATCACTGCAGCTCAAGGT
GAAATTGCTTTAGAGGAATTCCTTAAAGGTGTTAGAGAATTTTGGACAACTCTCGAATTGGATCTCGTTA
ACTATCAACGTAAATGTAAATTGGTACGTGGTTGGGATGATTTATTCAACAAATTGGCAGAACATTTGAA
TTCAATTTCCGCTATGAAAATGTCACCATACTATAAGGTTTTCGAAGAGGAAGCAAATCATTGGGATGAT
AGATTAAATAAGGTTAGATCATTATTGGATGTTTGGATCGATGTTCAAAGACGTTGGGTCTATTTAGAAG
GTATTTTCAGTGGTAGTGGTGATATCAATCAATTGTTACCAGCTGAATCAACTCGTTTCAAGAGTATCAA
CTCTGAATTCATTGCAATCCTTAAAAAGGTTAGTGGTGCACCATTGATTTTGGAAGTATTGGCCATTGAA
AGAATTCAACAAACTATGGAACGTTTATCCGATCTCTTGGGTAAAGTTCAAAAAGCATTGGGTGAATATT
TGGAGAGACAAAGATCTGCATTTGCTCGTTTCTATTTCGTAGGTGATGAAGATCTTTTGGAAATCATTGG
TAATAGTAAAGATATCATTAAGATTCAAAAGCATTTCAGAAAGATGTTTGCTGGTTTGGCTAATTTAACT
TTGGATGATGAAAAAACCACCATTATTGGTATGTCCTCTGCTGAAGGTGAAACCGTTACCTTTAAGAAAC
CAATTTCCATCGCTAATGGTCCAAAGATTCATGAATGGTTAACAATGGTTGAATCTGAAATGAAATCAAC
TTTGGCAACTTTATTAAGTGAATCATTACAACATTTCAATCAAGTCGATGTTAATGATCATTCTAAATAC
TCTGAATGGGTTGATAATTATCCAACTCAATTGGTCCTTCTTACAAGTCAAATTGTTTGGTCCACTCAAG
TCGATCAAGCTTTAGGTGGTGGTACATTACAACAATCAAAGATTCAAGAACAATTACAATCCATTGAACA
AACCACTCAAATGATTTTAAATAATTTGGCCGATAGTGTTTTACAAGATTTATCCGCTCAAAAGAGAAAG
AAATTCGAACATTTAATTACAGAGTTGGTTCATCAACGTGATGTGGTCAGACAATTACAAAAATGTAAAA
ACCTTACTGGTAATAAAGATTTTGATTGGCTCTATCATATGCGTTACTATTATGATGCTACTCAAGAGAA
TGTTCTTCATAAATTGGTCATCCATATGGCAAATGCTACTTTTTATTATGGTTTCGAATATTTAGGTATT
GGTGAACGTTTGGTTCAAACTCCATTAACTGATCGTTGTTATCTTACACTAACTCAAGCATTGGAGAGTA
GAATGGGTGGTAATCCATTTGGTCCAGCAGGTACTGGTAAAACTGAAACCGTTAAAGCATTGGGTAGTCA
ATTGGGTCGTTTCGTATTGGTTTTCTGTTGTGATGAAGGTTTTGATCTTCAAGCTATGTCTCGTATTTTC
GTTGGTCTTTGTCAATGTGGTGCTTGGGGTTGTTTCGATGAGTTCAATCGTTTGGAGGAAAGAATTCTCT
CTGCTGTCTCTCAACAAATTCAAACCATTCAAGTCGCTCTCAAAGAGAATTCCAAAGAGGTTGAACTTTT
AGGTGGTAAAAATATTTCACTCCACCAAGATATGGGTATTTTTGTAACAATGAATCCAGGTTATGCAGGT
CGTTCCAATTTACCAGATAATTTAAAGAAACTTTTCCGTTCAATGGCCATGATTAAACCAGATCGTGAAA
TGATTGCTCAAGTTATGTTATACAGTCAAGGCTTTAAAACTGCAGAAGTTTTAGCCGGTAAAATCGTTCC
ACTCTTTAAACTTTGTCAAGAACAATTGTCAGCTCAATCTCATTATGATTTTGGTTTACGTGCTCTCAAG
AGTGTTTTAGTTAGTGCAGGTGGTATCAAGAGAAAATGTCAACCACCACAATTACCACCAATCACTGATG
CTGAATCAAAAACTAAAGCTGATCAAATCTATTGTCAATATGAAATTGGTGTGTTATTAAACTCTATCAA
TGATACCATGATTCCAAAATTGGTTGCTGACGATATTCCATTGATTCAATCATTGTTATTGGATGTTTTC
CCAGGTTCACAATTACAACCAATTCAAATGGATCAATTACGTAAAAAGATTCAAGAAATTGCCAAACAAA
GACATTTGGTTACCAAACAAGAATGGGTTGAAAAGATCCTTCAATTACATCAAATTCTCAATATCAATCA
TGGTGTTATGATGGTTGGTCCATCTGGTGGTGGTAAAACTACAAGTTGGGAGGTTTATTTAGAAGCCATC
GAACAAGTTGATAACATTAAATCCGAAGCTCATGTTATGGATCCAAAAGCTATCACCAAAGATCAATTAT
TTGGTTCATTGGATTTAACAACTCGTGAATGGACCGATGGTTTATTCACTGCAACCCTTCGTCGTATCAT
TGATAATGTTCGTGGTGAATCCACTAAACGTCATTGGATCATTTTCGATGGTGATGTTGATCCAGAATGG
GTAGAAAATTTGAACTCTCTCTTGGATGATAATAAATTATTAACACTTCCAAATGGTGAACGTTTAGCAC
TTCCAAATAATGTTAGAGTTATGTTTGAAGTACAAGATCTTAAATATGCAACACTCGCTACCATTTCACG
TTGTGGTATGGTTTGGTTTAGTGAAGAGATTTTAACAACTCAAATGATTTTCCAAAATTATTTAGATACT
CTTTCAAATGAACCATTTGATCCACAAGAAAAAGAACAACAAAAAAGAAATGAAAATGCTCAATTACAAC
AACAACAACAAACAACTATTACTTCACCAATTTTAACTTCACCACCAACTACATCATCATCATCACGTTC
AACCACTTCAACAACTTCAATGATACCAGCTGGATTAAAAGTTCAAAAAGAATGTGCAGCAATTATTTCA
CAATATTTTGAACCAGGTGGTTTGGTTCATAAAGTTTTAGAAGATGCTGGTCAAAGACCACATATTATGG
ATTTCACTCGTCTTAGAGTATTAAATTCTTTCTTCTCCTTAATGAATAGATCAATTGTCAATGTTATTGA
ATATAATCAATTACATTCAGATTTCCCAATGTCACCAGAAAATCAAAGTAATTATATTACCAATCGTTTA
CTTTATTCATTAATGTGGGGTTTAGGTGGTAGTATGGGTTTAGTTGAAAGAGAGAACTTCTCTAAATTCA
TTCAAACCATTGCAATTACTCCAGTTCCAGCCAATACTATTCCATTGTTAGATTATTCCGTATCAATTGA
TGATGCCAATTGGAGTTTATGGAAGAATAAAGTACCATCAGTTGAAGTTGAAACTCATAAAGTTGCCTCA
CCAGATGTTGTCATTCCAACCGTTGATACAACTCGTCATGTTGATGTATTACATGCTTGGTTATCTGAAC
ATCGTCCATTGATTCTTTGTGGTCCACCAGGTTCTGGTAAAACCATGACACTCACAAGTACACTTCGTGC
TTTCCCAGACTTTGAGGTGGTTTCATTGAATTTCAGTTCAGCAACAACACCAGAACTTTTACTCAAGACA
TTCGATCATCATTGTGAATATAAACGTACACCAAGTGGTGAAACTGTACTTCGTCCAACTCAATTAGGTA
AATGGTTAGTAGTATTTTGTGATGAAATCAATCTTCCATCCACTGATAAATATGGCACTCAACGTGTTAT
TACATTCATTCGTCAAATGGTTGAAAAAGGTGGTTTCTGGAGAACATCCGATCATACTTGGATTAAATTG
GATAAGATTCAATTCGTTGGTGCATGTAATCCACCAACTGATGCTGGTCGTGTTCAATTAACTCATCGTT
TCCTTAGACATGCTCCAATCTTATTGGTAGATTTCCCATCAACTTCATCTCTCACTCAAATCTATGGTAC
TTTTAATAGAGCCTTAATGAAACTTTTACCAAATCTTCGTTCATTCGCTGATAATTTAACCGATGCAATG
GTTGAATTCTATAGTGAATCTCAAAAACGTTTCACTCCTGATATTCAAGCTCATTACATTTATTCACCAC
GTGAACTCTCTCGTTGGGATCGTGCTCTCTTAGAGGCAATTCAAACTATGGATGGTTGTACATTGGAAGG
TTTAGTACGTTTATGGGCCCATGAAGCTCTTAGATTATTCCAAGATCGTCTCGTTGAAACTGAAGAAAAA
GAATGGACCGATAAAAAGATTGATGAAGTAGCTCTTAAACATTTCCCATCTGTTAATTTAGATGCTTTGA
AACGTCCAATCCTCTATAGTAATTGGTTAACCAAAGATTATCAACCAGTTAATCGTTCAGATCTTCGTGA
ATATGTCAAAGCAAGATTAAAGGTATTCTATGAAGAAGAGTTGGATGTTCCATTGGTATTATTCAATGAA
GTATTGGATCATATTCTTAGAATTGATCGTGTTTTCCGTCAACCACAAGGTCATGCACTTTTAATTGGTG
TATCTGGTGGTGGTAAATCAGTTTTATCACGTTTTGTCGCTTGGATGAATGGTTTATCAATCTATACAAT
CAAAGTTAACAACAATTATAAATCCTCTGATTTCGATGATGATCTTCGTATGTTATTAAAACGTGCAGGT
TGTAAAGAAGAGAAGATTTGTTTCATTTTCGATGAATCCAATGTTTTAGAATCATCTTTCCTTGAACGTA
TGAATACTCTATTGGCAGGTGGTGAAGTTCCAGGTCTTTTCGAAGGTGAAGAATTCACTGCACTCATGCA
TGCTTGTAAAGAAACCGCCCAAAGAAATGGTCTCATTTTAGATTCTGAAGAAGAACTTTACAAATACTTT
ACAAGTCAAGTTCGTCGTAATCTTCATGTAGTTTTCACAATGAATCCAGCAAGTCCAGATTTCCACAATC
GTTCAGCTACCTCTCCTGCACTTTTCAATCGTTGTGTTTTGGATTGGTTTGGTGAATGGTCACCAGAAGC
TTTATTCCAAGTTGGTTCTGAATTCACTAGAAATCTCGATCTTGAAAATCCACAATACATTGCTCCACCA
GTTTTCATTCAAGAAGCAGAGATAATGGGTAATAATTTAATGGCCATCCCACCATCACATCGTGATGCAG
TCGTAAGTTCATTGGTTTATATTCATCAAACCATTGGTGAAGCCAATATTCGTTTACTTAAACGTCAAGG
TCGTCAAAATTATGTAACTCCACGTCATTATTTGGATTTCATTAATCAAGTGGTATTATTAATCAATGAG
AAACGTGATCAATTAGAAGAGGAACAACTTCATCTCAATATTGGTCTTAAGAAATTACGTGATACTGAGG
CTCAAGTTAAAGATCTTCAAGTTAGTTTAGCTCAAAAGAATCGTGAACTCGATGTTAAGAATGAACAAGC
CAATCAAAAATTAAAACAAATGGTTCAAGATCAACAAGCAGCTGAAATTAAACAAAAGGATGCTCGTGAA
CTTCAAGTTCAATTGGATGTTAGAAACAAAGAGATTGCCGTTCAAAAAGTTAAAGCTTATGCAGATTTAG
AAAAAGCTGAACCAACCGGTCCATTACGTGAAGAGGTTGAACAATTAGAAAACGCTGCAAATGAATTGAA
ATTGAAACAAGATGAAATCGTTGCCACCATTACTGCCTTGGAGAAATCTATTGCCACCTATAAGGAAGAG
TATGCAACTTTAATTCGTGAAACTGAACAAATTAAAACCGAATCAAGTAAAGTCAAGAATAAGGTCGATC
GTTCAATTGCTCTTTTAGATAATCTTAACTCTGAACGTGGTAGATGGGAACAACAAAGTGAAAACTTTAA
CACTCAAATGTCAACTGTTGTTGGTGATGTTGTTTTAGCATCTGCTTTCCTTGCATATATTGGTTTCTTT
GATCAAAACTTCCGTACTGACCTTATGAGAAAATGGATGATTCGTTTAGATTCAGTTGGTATTAAATTCA
AGAGTGATCTATCAGTACCATCTTTCCTTTCCAAACCAGAAGAACGTCTTAACTGGCATGCAAATTCTTT
ACCATCCGATGAATTATGTATTGAAAATGCAATCATGCTTAAACGTTTCAATCGTTATCCATTGGTTATA
GATCCATCTGGTCAAGCCATGGAATTCCTTATGAATCAATATGCCGACAAAAAGATTACCAAAACTAGTT
TCCTCGATTCATCATTTATGAAGAATTTAGAGAGTGCTCTCAGATTTGGTTGTCCATTATTGGTACAAGA
TGTTGAAAACATTGATCCAGTATTGAATCCAGTACTCAATAAAGAAATTCGTAAGAAAGGTGGTCGTATT
CTCATTCGTTTAGGTGATCAAGATGTCGATTTCTCTCCATCCTTTATGATCTTTTTGTTCACTCGTGACC
CAACCGCTCACTTTACTCCAGATCTTTGTTCTCGTGTTACCTTTGTAAATTTCACTGTCACTCCATCCTC
ACTTCAAAGTCAATGTCTTCATGAAGCTCTTAAAACTGAAAGACCAGATACTCATAAGAAACGTTCTGAT
CTCCTCAAGATTCAAGGTGAATTCCAAGTTAAATTAAGAATTCTCGAAAAATCTTTATTGAATGCTCTTT
CCCAAGCCTCTGGTAACATTTTAGATGATGATTCTGTCATTTCAACCCTTGAAACATTAAAGAAAGAAAC
CACTGAAATTGCACTTAAAGTTGAAGAAACCGAGACCGTTATGCAAGAAATTAGTGAAGTTTCAGCTCTT
TATAATCCAATGGCTCTCTCATGTTCACGTGTTTACTTTGCAATGGAAGAACTTTCTCAATTCCATCTCT
ACCAATTCTCTTTACGTGCTTTCTTGGATATCTTTTATAATCTACTTAATAATAATCCAAATTTAGTCGA
TAAAAAAGATCCAAATGAACGTTTGGTTTATTTATCAAAAGATATTTTCTCAATGACTTTCAATCGTGTA
ACTCGTACACTCTTAAATGATGATAAATTAACATTTGCACTTCAATTAACTATCATTTCAGTTAAAGGTA
CATCCAATGAAATCGAAGAAAGTGAATGGGACTTCCTTTTGAAAGGTGGTGATAATTTAACATCAATCAA
AGAAACCATTCCACAATTGGATTCATTATTATCAACTACTCAACAAAAATGGTTAATTTGTCTTAGACAA
CAAGTTCCATCATTCTCTAAATTGGTTGATCATATTCAACAAAACTCTTCCGATTGGAAACAATTCTTTG
GTAAAGATCAAGTTGGTGAACCAATCATTCCAGAATCTTGGATCGTAGCTCAAGCTCAACTTTCTAATCA
ACAATCAACCATTGTTTCAAACTTTAGAAAAATTCTTTTAATGAAAGCTTTCCATAGTGATAGAGTTTTA
CAATATTCTCATAGTTTTGTTTGTTCAGTATTTGGTGAAGATTTCTTAAATACTCAAGAATTAGATATGG
CAAACATTGTAGAGAAAGAGGTTAAATCTTCATCACCATTGTTATTATGTTCAGTTCCAGGTTATGATGC
ATCAAGTAAAGTCGATGATTTAGCATTACAATTACATAAACAATATAAGTCATTTGCTATTGGTTCACCT
GAAGGTTTTGAATTAGCCGAGAAATCAATTTATGCCGCCGCTAAATCTGGTACTTGGGTATTATTAAAGA
ATATTCATTTGGCACCACAATGGTTGGTACAATTGGAAAAGAAACTTCATTCACTCTCTCCACATCCAAG
CTTTAGATTATTTATGACCTCTGAAATTCATCCAGCTCTTCCAGCAAATCTTCTTCGTATGTCAAATGTA
TTCTCTTATGAAAATCCACCAGGTGTTAAAGCTAATCTTTTACATACCTTTATTGGTATTCCTGCAACTC
GTATGGATAAACAACCAGCAGAACGTTCACGTATCTATTTCCTTTTAGCTTGGTTCCATGCAATCATTCA
AGAAAGACTTCGTTATATTCCATTGGGTTGGACTAAATTCTTTGAATTCAATGATGCCGATTTACGTGGT
GCCCTAGATTCAATCGATTATTGGGTTGATCTCTATAGTAAAGGTAGAAGTAACATTGATCCAGACAAGA
TTCCATGGATCGCTGTTCGTACCATTTTAGGTAGTACAATTTATGGTGGTAGAATTGATAATGAATTTGA
TATGCGTTTACTTTATTCATTCCTTGAACAACTTTTTACTCCAAGTGCATTCAATCCAGATTTCCCATTA
GTACCATCCATTGGTTTATCAGTTCCAGAAGGTACAACTCGTGCTCACTTTATGAAATGGATTGAAGCTT
TACCAGAGATTTCAACTCCAATTTGGTTAGGTTTACCTGAAAATGCTGAATCATTACTCTTGTCAAATAA
AGCTAGAAAGATGATTAATGATCTCCAAAAAATGCAATCATCTGAAGAAGATGGTGAAGATGATCAAGTT
AGTGGTAGTTCAAAGAAAGAATCATCATCATCATCATCAGAAGATAAAGGTAAAGCTAAACTTAGAGCAA
CCATCACTGAATGGACTAAACTCTTACCAAAACCATTGAAACAATTAAAGAGAACCACTCAAAATATTAA
AGATCCATTATTCCGTTGCTTTGAAAGAGAAATTTCAACTGGTGGTAAATTAGTTAAAAAGATTACCAAT
GATCTCGCAAATCTTTTAGAACTAATTTCTGGTAATATTAAATCAACCAATTATCTTCGTTCACTTACCA
CTTCAATCTCTAAAGGTATCGTTCCAAAAGAATGGAAATGGTATTCAGTACCTGAAACCATTAGTCTTTC
AGTTTGGATCTCTGATTTCTCAAAGAGAATGCAACAATTATCAGAGATTTCAGAAAGTTCAGATTATAGT
TCCATTCAAGTTTGGTTGGGTGGTTTATTAAATCCAGAAGCTTACATTACCGCTACTAGACAATCCGCTT
CTCAATTGAATGGTTGGTCCTTAGAAAACCTTAGATTACACGCTTCCTCATTGGGTAAAATCTCTTCAGA
AGGTGGTGCTAGTTTCAATGTTAAAGGTATGGCTTTAGAAGGTGCTGTTTGGAACAATGATCAACTCACA
CCAACCGATATCCTCTCAACTCCAATTTCAATCGCTACTTTAACTTGGAAAGATAAAGATGATCCAATCT
TTAACAATTCATCTTCAAAACTATCTGTACCAGTCTATCTCAATGAAACTAGATCGGAATTATTATTCTC
TATAGATTTACCATATGATCAATCAACTTCAAAACAAAATTGGTATCAAAGATCAGTTTCAATCAGTTCA
TGGAAATCTGATATTTAAGAGCTCACGCGT
