>Addgene plasmid #37333 | pMB38-HF380deltaMTBD | addgene partial sequence | sequence record 54808 | pMB38-rev 5'-ggaacaatgatcaactcacacc -3'
CACCCACTCATTTCATCGCTACTTTAACTTGGAAAGATAAAGATGATCCAATCTTTAACAATTCATCTTC
AAAACTATCTGTACCAGTCTATCTCAATGAAACTAGATCGGAATTATTATTCTCTATAGATTTACCATAT
GATCAATCAACTTCAAAACAAAATTGGTATCAAAGATCAGTTTCAATCAGTTCATGGAAATCTGATATTT
AAGAGCTCACGCGTGGATCTGCTAGAGGTACCACAAGTGGTGGTGGTGGTATGGGTTCATTTGGTGGTCG
ATCCGATGAAGAATCAAGTGATCCAAATGCTATACTTGGTCTCTTTGAAGACGATATTTTCTGGGGTGAT
AATGATGAATACTTTAGTGATAACTACCGTTATGTTGATGAAGAAGATATTGATGAAGATTTCAATGGTA
ATGATGAATTTGAAATTGATGTTGAAGGTGATTTCCAAGAAGATGATTTCGAAGAAGAATATGCATTTTA
TTAAATTAAACTTTTTTTCATAAAAAAATAATAATAATAATTTAATAACTAATCATTATCATCAATAATA
ACATTATAATATTACTTTAATAACAATACTTTTTTTTAATATTCAAAGACTTTA
