>Addgene plasmid #37333 | pMB38-HF380deltaMTBD | addgene partial sequence | sequence record 54809 | dhcA-rev 5'-tcccaaccacgtaccaattt-3'
TTCGAGAGTTGTCCAAAATTCTCTAACACCTTTAAGGAATTCCTCTAAAGCAATTTCACCTTGAGCTGCA
GTGATAACCTCACGATAGATATTTTCATTTCTTGCTAAATCTGAATCCCAAATGGAACCCAATGTTAACT
CTGTAATGATCCAATTGGTATTTAAACGTTTCTTTAAAATTTTCCAATGACGATCTTTGATGGCTTCAGA
GTGAAGATCGGTGATGATTGCATTACCTTTGAGATAGATTTTAATTAAGTTTTGAGCATGATCAAAGGCA
GAGTATTGACGAATACGATTTGGTAAATTTTTCAATTTTTGTAAAGTATCTTCCAATGATTTTCTAACTT
TTCTTGGAATGATAGCAGACCAAGCAGTCTCTTTAAGACTATCGATTTCTTGCCATGTATTTGAAAGTTC
GACCCAAACTGCTTTCAAATCTTGAATCTCCTCTTCGACTGGTACCTTACCACCACCTTTATCATCATCA
TCTTTATAATCACCACCACCATGATGATGATGATGATGACGCGTCATTTTTAGATCTGATTTTTATTTTT
TATTTAATTTAATTTATTTGTTTTAAGAAATAAGAAAAAAAAAAAAAAAAA
