>Addgene plasmid #37333 | pMB38-HF380deltaMTBD | addgene partial sequence | sequence record 56226 | pMB38-rev 5'-ggaacaatgatcaactcacacc -3'
AAACTATCTGTACCAGTCTATCTCAATGAAACTAGATCGGAATTATTATTCTCTATAGATTTACCATATG
ATCAATCAACTTCAAAACAAAATTGGTATCAAAGATCAGTTTCAATCAGTTCATGGAAATCTGATATTTA
AGAGCTCACGCGTGGATCTGCTAGAGGTACCACAAGTGGTGGTGGTGGTATGGGTTCATTTGGTGGTCGA
TCCGATGAAGAATCAAGTGATCCAAATGCTATACTTGGTCTCTTTGAAGACGATATTTTCTGGGGTGATA
ATGATGAATACTTTAGTGATAACTACCGTTATGTTGATGAAGAAGATATTGATGAAGATTTCAATGGTAA
TGATGAATTTGAAATTGATGTTGAAGGTGATTTCCAAGAAGATGATTTCGAAGAAGAATATGCATTTTAT
TAAATTAAACTTTTTTTCATAAAAAAATAATAATAATAATTTAATAACTAATCATTATCATCAATAATAA
CATTATAATATTACTTTAATAACAATAC
