[The description below was written by a language model from this plasmid's Addgene catalogue record.]
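Description:
pMB38-HF380deltaMTBD is a Dictyostelium expression plasmid of about 18 kb, built on the roughly 8.5 kb pMB38 backbone. It is propagated in E. coli under ampicillin selection, and transformed Dictyostelium cells are selected with blasticidin. The record lists the bacterial copy number as unknown and gives no feature table, so the origins of replication and other backbone elements are not documented here.

The payload is an approximately 9.8 kb fragment of the Dictyostelium discoideum cytoplasmic dynein heavy chain gene (dhcA), cloned between BglII and MluI sites that both remain intact. Two changes define the insert. Amino acids 1–1387 are deleted, which removes the N-terminal portion of the heavy chain and leaves the C-terminal motor region; the "380" in the name presumably denotes the fragment's size in kilodaltons, though the record does not say so. Residues 3372–3495 are replaced by a short Thr-Gly linker, which, as "deltaMTBD" suggests, excises the microtubule-binding domain. The protein carries N-terminal His6 and FLAG tags, the "HF" of the name, which allow affinity purification and detection.

Expression is driven by TRE-Pmin, a tetracycline response element fused to a minimal promoter. Transcription therefore depends on a tetracycline-controlled transactivator, which makes expression of this very large protein regulatable; the record does not state where the transactivator is supplied. The associated publication reports a 2.8 Å crystal structure of the dynein motor domain, consistent with use of this construct to produce recombinant, truncated motor domain protein in Dictyostelium for purification and structural study.
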