Addgene plasmid #37333: pMB38-HF380deltaMTBD
Depositing lab: Takahide Kon. Depositing organization: The University of Osaka. Publication: The 2.8 A crystal structure of the dynein motor domain. Kon T, Oyama T, Shimo-Kon R, Imamula K, Shima T, Sutoh K, Kurisu G. Nature. 2012 Mar 7;484(7394):345-50. doi: 10.1038/nature10955. PubMed 22398446.
Backbone
  Vector backbone: pMB38
  Backbone size w/o insert (bp): 8500
  Total vector size (bp): 18000
  Vector type: Dictyostelium Expression
  Selectable markers: Blasticidin
Growth in bacteria
  Bacterial resistance: Ampicillin, 100 μg/mL
  Growth temperature: 30°C
  Growth strain: Stbl2
  Copy number: Unknown
Gene/Insert
  Gene/Insert name: Cytoplasmic Dynein Heavy Chain
  Species: Dictyostelium discoideum
  Insert size (bp): 9760
  Mutation: deleted amino acids 1-1387 and replaced amino acids 3372-3495 to Thr-Gly
  Entrez Gene: dhcA (a.k.a. DDB_G0276355, DDBDRAFT_0166999, DDBDRAFT_0185096, DDB_0166999, DDB_0185096)
  Promoter: TRE-Pmin
  Tag / fusion protein: His6 and FLAG tag (N terminal on insert)
  Cloning method: Restriction Enzyme; 5′ cloning site BglII (not destroyed); 3′ cloning site MluI (not destroyed)
  Sequencing primers: 5′ aatgttaactctgtaatga; 3′ ggaacaatgatcaactcacacc
Terms and licenses: Academic/Nonprofit Terms; Industry Terms: Not Available to Industry
Depositor comments: The backbone plasmid MB38 was created by Mieke Blaauw and Peter van Haastert (Gene 252 (2000) 71–82).
How to cite: pMB38-HF380deltaMTBD was a gift from Takahide Kon (Addgene plasmid # 37333 ; http://n2t.net/addgene:37333 ; RRID:Addgene_37333)
